LOCUS       Exported 4683 bp ds-DNA circular SYN 12-MAY-2021
DEFINITION  Expresses GFP1-9 in zebrafish.
ACCESSION   .
VERSION     .
KEYWORDS    pCS2-GFP1-9
SOURCE      synthetic DNA construct
  ORGANISM  synthetic DNA construct
REFERENCE   1 (bases 1 to 4683)
  AUTHORS   Zhang Q, Schepis A, Huang H, Yang J, Ma W, Torra J, Zhang SQ, Yang
            L, Wu H, Nonell S, Dong Z, Kornberg TB, Coughlin SR, Shu X
  TITLE     Designing a green fluorogenic protease reporter by flipping a beta
            strand of GFP for imaging apoptosis in animals.
  JOURNAL   J Am Chem Soc. 2019 Mar 1. doi: 10.1021/jacs.8b13042.
  PUBMED    30821975
REFERENCE   2 (bases 1 to 4683)
  AUTHORS   .
  TITLE     Direct Submission
  JOURNAL   Exported May 12, 2021 from SnapGene Server 1.1.58
            http://www.snapgene.com
FEATURES             Location/Qualifiers
     source          1..4683
                     /organism="synthetic DNA construct"
                     /mol_type="other DNA"
     promoter        35..53
                     /label=SP6 promoter
                     /note="promoter for bacteriophage SP6 RNA polymerase"
     primer_bind     35..52
                     /label=SP6
                     /note="SP6 promoter, forward primer"
     promoter        complement(710..727)
                     /label=T7 promoter
                     /note="promoter for bacteriophage T7 RNA polymerase"
     polyA_signal    732..866
                     /label=SV40 poly(A) signal
                     /note="SV40 polyadenylation signal"
     primer_bind     complement(756..775)
                     /label=EBV-rev
                     /note="SV40 polyA terminator, reverse primer"
     primer_bind     810..829
                     /label=SV40pA-R
                     /note="SV40 polyA, reverse primer"
     primer_bind     complement(979..999)
                     /label=T3
                     /note="T3 promoter, forward primer"
     promoter        complement(979..997)
                     /label=T3 promoter
                     /note="promoter for bacteriophage T3 RNA polymerase"
     primer_bind     complement(1018..1034)
                     /label=M13 rev
                     /note="common sequencing primer, one of multiple similar
                     variants"
     primer_bind     complement(1018..1034)
                     /label=M13 Reverse
                     /note="In lacZ gene. Also called M13-rev"
     primer_bind     complement(1031..1053)
                     /label=M13/pUC Reverse
                     /note="In lacZ gene"
     protein_bind    1042..1058
                     /label=lac operator
                     /bound_moiety="lac repressor encoded by lacI"
                     /note="The lac repressor binds to the lac operator to
                     inhibit transcription in E. coli. This inhibition can be
                     relieved by adding lactose or
                     isopropyl-beta-D-thiogalactopyranoside (IPTG)."
     promoter        complement(1066..1096)
                     /label=lac promoter
                     /note="promoter for the E. coli lac operon"
     protein_bind    1111..1132
                     /label=CAP binding site
                     /bound_moiety="E. coli catabolite activator protein"
                     /note="CAP binding activates transcription in the presence
                     of cAMP."
     primer_bind     complement(1249..1266)
                     /label=L4440
                     /note="L4440 vector, forward primer"
     rep_origin      complement(1420..2008)
                     /direction=LEFT
                     /label=ori
                     /note="high-copy-number ColE1/pMB1/pBR322/pUC origin of
                     replication"
     primer_bind     complement(1500..1519)
                     /label=pBR322ori-F
                     /note="pBR322 origin, forward primer"
     CDS             complement(2179..3039)
                     /codon_start=1
                     /gene="bla"
                     /product="beta-lactamase"
                     /label=AmpR
                     /note="confers resistance to ampicillin, carbenicillin, and
                     related antibiotics"
                     /translation="MSIQHFRVALIPFFAAFCLPVFAHPETLVKVKDAEDQLGARVGYI
                     ELDLNSGKILESFRPEERFPMMSTFKVLLCGAVLSRIDAGQEQLGRRIHYSQNDLVEYS
                     PVTEKHLTDGMTVRELCSAAITMSDNTAANLLLTTIGGPKELTAFLHNMGDHVTRLDRW
                     EPELNEAIPNDERDTTMPVAMATTLRKLLTGELLTLASRQQLIDWMEADKVAGPLLRSA
                     LPAGWFIADKSGAGERGSRGIIAALGPDGKPSRIVVIYTTGSQATMDERNRQIAEIGAS
                     LIKHW"
     primer_bind     2802..2821
                     /label=Amp-R
                     /note="Ampicillin resistance gene, reverse primer"
     promoter        complement(3040..3144)
                     /gene="bla"
                     /label=AmpR promoter
     rep_origin      complement(3170..3625)
                     /direction=LEFT
                     /label=f1 ori
                     /note="f1 bacteriophage origin of replication; arrow
                     indicates direction of (+) strand synthesis"
     primer_bind     complement(3307..3328)
                     /label=F1ori-F
                     /note="F1 origin, forward primer"
     primer_bind     3519..3538
                     /label=F1ori-R
                     /note="F1 origin, reverse primer"
     promoter        3699..4683
                     /label=CMV IE94 promoter
                     /note="enhancer/promoter region of simian cytomegalovirus
                     major immediate early transcription unit IE94"
ORIGIN
        1 cgccattctg cctggggacg tcggagcaag cttgatttag gtgacactat agaatacaag
       61 ctacttgttc tttttgcagg atccgccacc atgcgcaaag gcgaagaact gtttaccggc
      121 attgtgccga ttctggtgga actggatggc gatgtgaacg gccataaatt ttttgtgcgc
      181 ggcgaaggcg aaggcgatgc gaccattggc aaactgagcc tgaaatttat ttgcaccacc
      241 ggcaaactgc cggtgccgtg gccgaccctg gtgaccaccc tgacctatgg cgtgcagtgc
      301 tttagccgct atccggatca tatgaaacgc catgattttt ttaaaagcgc gatgccggaa
      361 ggctatgtgc aggaacgcac catttatttt aaagatgatg gcacctataa aacccgcgcg
      421 gaagtgaaat ttgaaggcga taccctggtg aaccgcattg aactgaaagg cattgatttt
      481 aaagaagatg gcaacattct gggccataaa ctggaatata actttaacag ccataaagtg
      541 tatattaccg cggataaaca gaacaacggc attaaagcga actttaccat tcgccataac
      601 gtggaagatg gcagcgtgca gctggcggat cattatcagc agaacacccc gattggcgat
      661 ggcccggttc ttcttcctta agaattcaag gcctctcgag cctctagaac tatagtgagt
      721 cgtattacgt agatccagac atgataagat acattgatga gtttggacaa accacaacta
      781 gaatgcagtg aaaaaaatgc tttatttgtg aaatttgtga tgctattgct ttatttgtaa
      841 ccattataag ctgcaataaa caagttaaca acaacaattg cattcatttt atgtttcagg
      901 ttcaggggga ggtgtgggag gttttttaat tcgcggccgc ggcgccaatg cattgggccc
      961 ggtacccagc ttttgttccc tttagtgagg gttaattgcg cgcttggcgt aatcatggtc
     1021 atagctgttt cctgtgtgaa attgttatcc gctcacaatt ccacacaaca tacgagccgg
     1081 aagcataaag tgtaaagcct ggggtgccta atgagtgagc taactcacat taattgcgtt
     1141 gcgctcactg cccgctttcc agtcgggaaa cctgtcgtgc cagctgcatt aatgaatcgg
     1201 ccaacgcgcg gggagaggcg gtttgcgtat tgggcgctct tccgcttcct cgctcactga
     1261 ctcgctgcgc tcggtcgttc ggctgcggcg agcggtatca gctcactcaa aggcggtaat
     1321 acggttatcc acagaatcag gggataacgc aggaaagaac atgtgagcaa aaggccagca
     1381 aaaggccagg aaccgtaaaa aggccgcgtt gctggcgttt ttccataggc tccgcccccc
     1441 tgacgagcat cacaaaaatc gacgctcaag tcagaggtgg cgaaacccga caggactata
     1501 aagataccag gcgtttcccc ctggaagctc cctcgtgcgc tctcctgttc cgaccctgcc
     1561 gcttaccgga tacctgtccg cctttctccc ttcgggaagc gtggcgcttt ctcatagctc
     1621 acgctgtagg tatctcagtt cggtgtaggt cgttcgctcc aagctgggct gtgtgcacga
     1681 accccccgtt cagcccgacc gctgcgcctt atccggtaac tatcgtcttg agtccaaccc
     1741 ggtaagacac gacttatcgc cactggcagc agccactggt aacaggatta gcagagcgag
     1801 gtatgtaggc ggtgctacag agttcttgaa gtggtggcct aactacggct acactagaag
     1861 gacagtattt ggtatctgcg ctctgctgaa gccagttacc ttcggaaaaa gagttggtag
     1921 ctcttgatcc ggcaaacaaa ccaccgctgg tagcggtggt ttttttgttt gcaagcagca
     1981 gattacgcgc agaaaaaaag gatctcaaga agatcctttg atcttttcta cggggtctga
     2041 cgctcagtgg aacgaaaact cacgttaagg gattttggtc atgagattat caaaaaggat
     2101 cttcacctag atccttttaa attaaaaatg aagttttaaa tcaatctaaa gtatatatga
     2161 gtaaacttgg tctgacagtt accaatgctt aatcagtgag gcacctatct cagcgatctg
     2221 tctatttcgt tcatccatag ttgcctgact ccccgtcgtg tagataacta cgatacggga
     2281 gggcttacca tctggcccca gtgctgcaat gataccgcga gacccacgct caccggctcc
     2341 agatttatca gcaataaacc agccagccgg aagggccgag cgcagaagtg gtcctgcaac
     2401 tttatccgcc tccatccagt ctattaattg ttgccgggaa gctagagtaa gtagttcgcc
     2461 agttaatagt ttgcgcaacg ttgttgccat tgctacaggc atcgtggtgt cacgctcgtc
     2521 gtttggtatg gcttcattca gctccggttc ccaacgatca aggcgagtta catgatcccc
     2581 catgttgtgc aaaaaagcgg ttagctcctt cggtcctccg atcgttgtca gaagtaagtt
     2641 ggccgcagtg ttatcactca tggttatggc agcactgcat aattctctta ctgtcatgcc
     2701 atccgtaaga tgcttttctg tgactggtga gtactcaacc aagtcattct gagaatagtg
     2761 tatgcggcga ccgagttgct cttgcccggc gtcaatacgg gataataccg cgccacatag
     2821 cagaacttta aaagtgctca tcattggaaa acgttcttcg gggcgaaaac tctcaaggat
     2881 cttaccgctg ttgagatcca gttcgatgta acccactcgt gcacccaact gatcttcagc
     2941 atcttttact ttcaccagcg tttctgggtg agcaaaaaca ggaaggcaaa atgccgcaaa
     3001 aaagggaata agggcgacac ggaaatgttg aatactcata ctcttccttt ttcaatatta
     3061 ttgaagcatt tatcagggtt attgtctcat gagcggatac atatttgaat gtatttagaa
     3121 aaataaacaa ataggggttc cgcgcacatt tccccgaaaa gtgccaccta aattgtaagc
     3181 gttaatattt tgttaaaatt cgcgttaaat ttttgttaaa tcagctcatt ttttaaccaa
     3241 taggccgaaa tcggcaaaat cccttataaa tcaaaagaat agaccgagat agggttgagt
     3301 gttgttccag tttggaacaa gagtccacta ttaaagaacg tggactccaa cgtcaaaggn
     3361 nnnnnnnnnn nnnnnnnnnn nnnnnnnnnn nnnnnnnnnn nnnnnnnntn nnnnnnnnnn
     3421 nnnnnnnnnn nnnnnnnnnn nnnnnnnnnn nnnnnnnnnn nnnnnnnnnn nnnnnnnnnn
     3481 nnnnnnnnnn nnnnnnnnnn gnnnnnnnnn nnnnnnnnnn nnnnnnnnnn nnnnnnnnnn
     3541 nnnnnnnnnn nnnnnnnnnn nnnnnnnnnn nnnnnnnnnn nnnnnnnnnn nnnnnnnnnn
     3601 nnnnnnnnnn nnnnnnnnnn nnnnncccat tcgccattca ggctgcgcaa ctgttgggaa
     3661 gggcgatcgg tgcgggcctc ttcgctatta cgccagtcga ccatagccaa ttcaatatgg
     3721 cgtatatgga ctcatgccaa ttcaatatgg tggatctgga cctgtgccaa ttcaatatgg
     3781 cgtatatgga ctcgtgccaa ttcaatatgg tggatctgga ccccagccaa ttcaatatgg
     3841 cggacttggc accatgccaa ttcaatatgg cggacttggc actgtgccaa ctggggaggg
     3901 gtctacttgg cacggtgcca agtttgagga ggggtcttgg ccctgtgcca agtccgccat
     3961 attgaattgg catggtgcca ataatggcgg ccatattggc tatatgccag gatcaatata
     4021 taggcaatat ccaatatggc cctatgccaa tatggctatt ggccaggttc aatactatgt
     4081 attggcccta tgccatatag tattccatat atgggttttc ctattgacgt agatagcccc
     4141 tcccaatggg cggtcccata taccatatat ggggcttcct aataccgccc atagccactc
     4201 ccccattgac gtcaatggtc tctatatatg gtctttccta ttgacgtcat atgggcggtc
     4261 ctattgacgt atatggcgcc tcccccattg acgtcaatta cggtaaatgg cccgcctggc
     4321 tcaatgccca ttgacgtcaa taggaccacc caccattgac gtcaatggga tggctcattg
     4381 cccattcata tccgttctca cgccccctat tgacgtcaat gacggtaaat ggcccacttg
     4441 gcagtacatc aatatctatt aatagtaact tggcaagtac attactattg gaaggacgcc
     4501 agggtacatt ggcagtactc ccattgacgt caatggcggt aaatggcccg cgatggctgc
     4561 caagtacatc cccattgacg tcaatgggga ggggcaatga cgcaaatggg cgttccattg
     4621 acgtaaatgg gcggtaggcg tgcctaatgg gaggtctata taagcaatgc tcgtttaggg
     4681 aac
//
