>Addgene plasmid #124433 | pCS2-GFP1-9 | addgene full sequence | sequence record 242302 | Addgene NGS Result
GCCAATTCAATATGGCGTATATGGACTCATGCCAATTCAATATGGTGGATCTGGACCTGTGCCAATTCAA
TATGGCGTATATGGACTCGTGCCAATTCAATATGGTGGATCTGGACCCCAGCCAATTCAATATGGCGGAC
TTGGCACCATGCCAATTCAATATGGCGGACCTGGCACTGTGCCAACTGGGGAGGGGTCTACTTGGCACGG
TGCCAAGTTTGAGGAGGGGTCTTGGCCCTGTGCCAAGTCCGCCATATTGAATTGGCATGGTGCCAATAAT
GGCGGCCATATTGGCTATATGCCAGGATCAATATATAGGCAATATCCAATATGGCCCTATGCCAATATGG
CTATTGGCCAGGTTCAATACTATGTATTGGCCCTATGCCATATAGTATTCCATATATGGGTTTTCCTATT
GACGTAGATAGCCCCTCCCAATGGGCGGTCCCATATACCATATATGGGGCTTCCTAATACCGCCCATAGC
CACTCCCCCATTGACGTCAATGGTCTCTATATATGGTCTTTCCTATTGACGTCATATGGGCGGTCCTATT
GACGTATATGGCGCCTCCCCCATTGACGTCAATTACGGTAAATGGCCCGCCTGGCTCAATGCCCATTGAC
GTCAATAGGACCACCCACCATTGACGTCAATGGGATGGCTCATTGCCCATTCATATCCGTTCTCACGCCC
CCTATTGACGTCAATGACGGTAAATGGCCCACTTGGCAGTACATCAATATCTATTAATAGTAACTTGGCA
AGTACATTACTATTGGAAGTACGCCAGGGTACATTGGCAGTACTCCCATTGACGTCAATGGCGGTAAATG
GCCCGCGATGGCTGCCAAGTACATCCCCATTGACGTCAATGGGGAGGGGCAATGACGCAAATGGGCGTTC
CATTGACGTAAATGGGCGGTAGGCGTGCCTAATGGGAGGTCTATATAAGCAATGCTCGTTTAGGGAACCG
CCATTCTGCCTGGGGACGTCGGAGCAAGCTTGATTTAGGTGACACTATAGAATACAAGCTACTTGTTCTT
TTTGCAGGATCCGCCACCATGCGCAAAGGCGAAGAACTGTTTACCGGCATTGTGCCGATTCTGGTGGAAC
TGGATGGCGATGTGAACGGCCATAAATTTTTTGTGCGCGGCGAAGGCGAAGGCGATGCGACCATTGGCAA
ACTGAGCCTGAAATTTATTTGCACCACCGGCAAACTGCCGGTGCCGTGGCCGACCCTGGTGACCACCCTG
ACCTATGGCGTGCAGTGCTTTAGCCGCTATCCGGATCATATGAAACGCCATGATTTTTTTAAAAGCGCGA
TGCCGGAAGGCTATGTGCAGGAACGCACCATTTATTTTAAAGATGATGGCACCTATAAAACCCGCGCGGA
AGTGAAATTTGAAGGCGATACCCTGGTGAACCGCATTGAACTGAAAGGCATTGATTTTAAAGAAGATGGC
AACATTCTGGGCCATAAACTGGAATATAACTTTAACAGCCATAAAGTGTATATTACCGCGGATAAACAGA
ACAACGGCATTAAAGCGAACTTTACCATTCGCCATAACGTGGAAGATGGCAGCGTGCAGCTGGCGGATCA
TTATCAGCAGAACACCCCGATTGGCGATGGCCCGGTTCTTCTTCCTTAAGAATTCAAGGCCTCTCGAGCC
TCTAGAACTATAGTGAGTCGTATTACGTAGATCCAGACATGATAAGATACATTGATGAGTTTGGACAAAC
CACAACTAGAATGCAGTGAAAAAAATGCTTTATTTGTGAAATTTGTGATGCTATTGCTTTATTTGTAACC
ATTATAAGCTGCAATAAACAAGTTAACAACAACAATTGCATTCATTTTATGTTTCAGGTTCAGGGGGAGG
TGTGGGAGGTTTTTTAATTCGCGGCCGCGGCGCCAATGCATTGGGCCCGGTACCCAGCTTTTGTTCCCTT
TAGTGAGGGTTAATTGCGCGCTTGGCGTAATCATGGTCATAGCTGTTTCCTGTGTGAAATTGTTATCCGC
TCACAATTCCACACAACATACGAGCCGGGAGCATAAAGTGTAAAGCCTGGGGTGCCTAATGAGTGAGCTA
ACTCACATTAATTGCGTTGCGCTCACTGCCCGCTTTCCAGTCGGGAAACCTGTCGTGCCAGCTGCATTAA
TGAATCGGCCAACGCGCGGGGAGAGGCGGTTTGCGTATTGGGCGCTCTTCCGCTTCCTCGCTCACTGACT
CGCTGCGCTCGGTCGTTCGGCTGCGGCGAGCGGTATCAGCTCACTCAAAGGCGGTAATACGGTTATCCAC
AGAATCAGGGGATAACGCAGGAAAGAACATGTGAGCAAAAGGCCAGCAAAAGGCCAGGAACCGTAAAAAG
GCCGCGTTGCTGGCGTTTTTCCATAGGCTCCGCCCCCCTGACGAGCATCACAAAAATCGACGCTCAAGTC
AGAGGTGGCGAAACCCGACAGGACTATAAAGATACCAGGCGTTTCCCCCTGGAAGCTCCCTCGTGCGCTC
TCCTGTTCCGACCCTGCCGCTTACCGGATACCTGTCCGCCTTTCTCCCTTCGGGAAGCGTGGCGCTTTCT
CATAGCTCACGCTGTAGGTATCTCAGTTCGGTGTAGGTCGTTCGCTCCAAGCTGGGCTGTGTGCACGAAC
CCCCCGTTCAGCCCGACCGCTGCGCCTTATCCGGTAACTATCGTCTTGAGTCCAACCCGGTAAGACACGA
CTTATCGCCACTGGCAGCAGCCACTGGTAACAGGATTAGCAGAGCGAGGTATGTAGGCGGTGCTACAGAG
TTCTTGAAGTGGTGGCCTAACTACGGCTACACTAGAAGAACAGTATTTGGTATCTGCGCTCTGCTGAAGC
CAGTTACCTTCGGAAAAAGAGTTGGTAGCTCTTGATCCGGCAAACAAACCACCGCTGGTAGCGGTGGTTT
TTTTGTTTGCAAGCAGCAGATTACGCGCAGAAAAAAAGGATCTCAAGAAGATCCTTTGATCTTTTCTACG
GGGTCTGACGCTCAGTGGAACGAAAACTCACGTTAAGGGATTTTGGTCATGAGATTATCAAAAAGGATCT
TCACCTAGATCCTTTTAAATTAAAAATGAAGTTTTAAATCAATCTAAAGTATATATGAGTAAACTTGGTC
TGACAGTTACCAATGCTTAATCAGTGAGGCACCTATCTCAGCGATCTGTCTATTTCGTTCATCCATAGTT
GCCTGACTCCCCGTCGTGTAGATAACTACGATACGGGAGGGCTTACCATCTGGCCCCAGTGCTGCAATGA
TACCGCGAGACCCACGCTCACCGGCTCCAGATTTATCAGCAATAAACCAGCCAGCCGGAAGGGCCGAGCG
CAGAAGTGGTCCTGCAACTTTATCCGCCTCCATCCAGTCTATTAATTGTTGCCGGGAAGCTAGAGTAAGT
AGTTCGCCAGTTAATAGTTTGCGCAACGTTGTTGCCATTGCTACAGGCATCGTGGTGTCACGCTCGTCGT
TTGGTATGGCTTCATTCAGCTCCGGTTCCCAACGATCAAGGCGAGTTACATGATCCCCCATGTTGTGCAA
AAAAGCGGTTAGCTCCTTCGGTCCTCCGATCGTTGTCAGAAGTAAGTTGGCCGCAGTGTTATCACTCATG
GTTATGGCAGCACTGCATAATTCTCTTACTGTCATGCCATCCGTAAGATGCTTTTCTGTGACTGGTGAGT
ACTCAACCAAGTCATTCTGAGAATAGTGTATGCGGCGACCGAGTTGCTCTTGCCCGGCGTCAATACGGGA
TAATACCGCGCCACATAGCAGAACTTTAAAAGTGCTCATCATTGGAAAACGTTCTTCGGGGCGAAAACTC
TCAAGGATCTTACCGCTGTTGAGATCCAGTTCGATGTAACCCACTCGTGCACCCAACTGATCTTCAGCAT
CTTTTACTTTCACCAGCGTTTCTGGGTGAGCAAAAACAGGAAGGCAAAATGCCGCAAAAAAGGGAATAAG
GGCGACACGGAAATGTTGAATACTCATACTCTTCCTTTTTCAATATTATTGAAGCATTTATCAGGGTTAT
TGTCTCATGAGCGGATACATATTTGAATGTATTTAGAAAAATAAACAAATAGGGGTTCCGCGCACATTTC
CCCGAAAAGTGCCACCTAAATTGTAAGCGTTAATATTTTGTTAAAATTCGCGTTAAATTTTTGTTAAATC
AGCTCATTTTTTAACCAATAGGCCGAAATCGGCAAAATCCCTTATAAATCAAAAGAATAGACCGAGATAG
GGTTGAGTGTTGTTCCAGTTTGGAACAAGAGTCCACTATTAAAGAACGTGGACTCCAACGTCAAAGG
[49 nt withheld, positions 4338-4386]
T
[91 nt withheld, positions 4388-4478]
G
[124 nt withheld, positions 4480-4603]
CCCATTCGCCATTCAGGCTGCGCAACTGTTGGGAAGGGCGATCGGTGCGGGCCTCTTCGCTATTACGCCA
GTCGACC
Features (pLannotate 1.2.2; 15 found; start..end, strand, type, name):
      1..978     +  promoter       CMV IE94 promoter: enhancer/promoter region of simian cytomegalovirus major immediate early transcription unit IE94
   1013..1031    +  promoter       SP6 promoter: promoter for bacteriophage SP6 RNA polymerase
   1069..1656    +  CDS            Superfolder GFP (fragment): Superfolder GFP is a basic (constitutively fluorescent) green fluorescent protein published in 2005, derived from Aequorea victoria. It is reported to be a very rapidly-maturing weak dimer.
   1688..1705    -  promoter       T7 promoter (fragment): promoter for bacteriophage T7 RNA polymerase
   1710..1844    -  polyA_signal   SV40 poly(A) signal: SV40 polyadenylation signal
   1957..1975    -  promoter       T3 promoter: promoter for bacteriophage T3 RNA polymerase
   2020..2036    -  protein_bind   lac operator: The lac repressor binds to the lac operator to inhibit transcription in E. coli. This inhibition can be relieved by adding lactose or isopropyl-β-D-thiogalactopyranoside (IPTG). lac repressor encoded by lacI
   2044..2074    -  promoter       lac promoter: promoter for the E. coli lac operon
   2089..2110    -  protein_bind   CAP binding site: CAP binding activates transcription in the presence of cAMP. E. coli catabolite activator protein
   2123..2215    -  CDS            lacI (fragment): lac repressor; lacI; The lac repressor binds to the lac operator to inhibit transcription in E. coli. This inhibition can be relieved by adding lactose or isopropyl-β-D-thiogalactopyranoside (IPTG).
   2398..2986    -  rep_origin     ori: high-copy-number ColE1/pMB1/pBR322/pUC origin of replication
   3157..4017    -  CDS            AmpR: β-lactamase; bla; confers resistance to ampicillin, carbenicillin, and related antibiotics
   4018..4122    -  promoter       AmpR promoter: bla
   4175..4603    -  rep_origin     f1 ori (sequence partly withheld): f1 bacteriophage origin of replication; arrow indicates direction of (+) strand synthesis
   4608..4674    -  CDS            lacZα (fragment): LacZα fragment of β-galactosidase; lacZ fragment
