[The description below was written by a language model from this plasmid's Addgene catalogue record, the feature table of its GenBank file and pLannotate feature annotations shown in this document.]
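Description:
pCS2-GFP1-9 is a roughly 4.7 kb circular expression plasmid built on the pCS2 backbone and catalogued for use in zebrafish. It is maintained in E. coli through a high-copy ColE1/pUC-type origin and selected with ampicillin via the beta-lactamase gene and its own promoter. An f1 phage origin is also present, along with remnants of the lac promoter/operator region and small lacI and lacZα fragments that are carry-overs from the parental cloning vector rather than functional parts of the payload.

The expression cassette follows the standard pCS2 layout. The simian cytomegalovirus IE94 enhancer/promoter drives transcription in vertebrate cells and embryos, and it is followed immediately by an SP6 promoter, the insert, and an SV40 polyadenylation signal. T7 and T3 promoters sit downstream in the reverse orientation. This arrangement allows either direct DNA delivery, with expression from the CMV IE94 promoter, or in vitro synthesis of sense mRNA from the SP6 promoter, which in pCS2 vectors is commonly used for embryo injection.

The insert is a synthetic GFP1-9. One annotation identifies it as a fragment of superfolder GFP of just under 600 bp, whereas the other feature table leaves this region unannotated. By its name it corresponds to the first nine beta strands of the GFP barrel, a truncated, non-fluorescent "detector" portion that needs the remaining strands to complete the chromophore-bearing fold. The associated publication describes a green fluorogenic protease reporter, made by flipping a GFP beta strand, for imaging apoptosis in animals. This plasmid therefore likely supplies the GFP1-9 component of that system in zebrafish, although the record does not describe the partner construct.
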