Addgene plasmid #124433: pCS2-GFP1-9
Purpose: Expresses GFP1-9 in zebrafish
Depositing lab: Xiaokun Shu. Depositing organization: University of California, San Francisco (UCSF). Publication: Designing a green fluorogenic protease reporter by flipping a beta strand of GFP for imaging apoptosis in animals. Zhang Q, Schepis A, Huang H, Yang J, Ma W, Torra J, Zhang SQ, Yang L, Wu H, Nonell S, Dong Z, Kornberg TB, Coughlin SR, Shu X. J Am Chem Soc. 2019 Mar 1. doi: 10.1021/jacs.8b13042. PubMed 30821975.
Backbone
  Vector backbone: pCS2
  Vector type: zebrafish
Growth in bacteria
  Bacterial resistance: Ampicillin, 100 μg/mL
  Growth temperature: 37°C
  Growth strain: DH5alpha
  Copy number: Unknown
Gene/Insert
  Gene/Insert name: GFP1-9
  Species: Synthetic
Terms and licenses: Academic/Nonprofit Terms; Industry Terms: Not Available to Industry
How to cite: pCS2-GFP1-9 was a gift from Xiaokun Shu (Addgene plasmid # 124433 ; http://n2t.net/addgene:124433 ; RRID:Addgene_124433)
